Addgene plasmid #32317: pDESThaw
Depositing lab: Steve Stowers. Depositing organization: Montana State University. Publication: A Gateway MultiSite Recombination Cloning Toolkit. Petersen LK, Stowers RS. PLoS One. 2011;6(9):e24531. Epub 2011 Sep 9. 10.1371/journal.pone.0024531 PubMed 21931740.
Backbone
  Vector backbone: pBSC5
Growth in bacteria
  Bacterial resistance: Chloramphenicol and Ampicillin, 25 & 100 μg/mL
  Growth temperature: 37°C
  Growth strain: ccdB Survival
  Copy number: High Copy
Gene/Insert
  Gene/Insert name: ccdB
  Cloning method: Restriction Enzyme; 5′ cloning site NsiI (destroyed during cloning); 3′ cloning site AscI (not destroyed)
  Sequencing primers: 5′ M13F; 3′ M13R
Terms and licenses: Academic/Nonprofit Terms; Industry Terms: Not Available to Industry
Depositor comments: Please see http://www.everyvector.com/sequences/show_public/12784 for additional plasmid map.
How to cite: pDESThaw was a gift from Steve Stowers (Addgene plasmid # 32317 ; http://n2t.net/addgene:32317 ; RRID:Addgene_32317)
