[The description below was written by a language model from this plasmid's Addgene catalogue record and pLannotate feature annotations shown in this document.]
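Description:
pDESThaw is a 9,620 bp Gateway destination vector built on the pBSC5 backbone and designed for making transgenic Drosophila by site-specific integration. It is a high-copy E. coli plasmid carrying a ColE1/pUC-type origin, an f1 phage origin, and an ampicillin resistance gene (β-lactamase) under its own promoter. Remnants of a Bluescript-style cloning region are also annotated, including the lac promoter and operator, a lacZα fragment, and flanking T3 and T7 promoters. Short annotated fragments of lacI and an RSF origin are probably incidental matches rather than functional parts.

The payload is a standard Gateway selection cassette bounded by attR1 and attR2. It contains a chloramphenicol acetyltransferase gene and the ccdB gyrase toxin, along with a ccdA fragment. Because ccdB kills ordinary E. coli, the empty vector must be kept in a ccdB-tolerant strain under combined chloramphenicol and ampicillin selection. In an LR reaction, the cassette is exchanged for sequences from entry clones, and loss of ccdB provides counter-selection for recombinant products in standard strains.

Upstream of the cassette lies a φC31 attB site, which allows integrase-mediated insertion into attP landing sites in the fly genome. Downstream lies the mini-white gene, an eye-colour marker used to identify transformants. No eukaryotic promoter, UAS element, or polyadenylation signal is annotated next to the att sites, which suggests that regulatory elements are meant to come from the entry clones. This would fit the plasmid's origin in a MultiSite Gateway recombination toolkit, but the record does not say so explicitly.
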