Features (pLannotate 1.2.2; 21 found; start..end, strand, type, name):
     24..128     +  promoter       AmpR promoter: bla
    129..989     +  CDS            AmpR: β-lactamase; bla; confers resistance to ampicillin, carbenicillin, and related antibiotics
   1160..1748    +  rep_origin     ori: high-copy-number ColE1/pMB1/pBR322/pUC origin of replication
   1931..2023    +  CDS            lacI (fragment): lac repressor; lacI; The lac repressor binds to the lac operator to inhibit transcription in E. coli. This inhibition can be relieved by adding lactose or isopropyl-β-D-thiogalactopyranoside (IPTG).
   2036..2057    +  protein_bind   CAP binding site: CAP binding activates transcription in the presence of cAMP. E. coli catabolite activator protein
   2072..2102    +  promoter       lac promoter: promoter for the E. coli lac operon
   2110..2126    +  protein_bind   lac operator: The lac repressor binds to the lac operator to inhibit transcription in E. coli. This inhibition can be relieved by adding lactose or isopropyl-β-D-thiogalactopyranoside (IPTG). lac repressor encoded by lacI
   2171..2189    +  promoter       T3 promoter: promoter for bacteriophage T3 RNA polymerase
   2226..2273    +  rep_origin     RSF ori (fragment): Plasmids containing the RSF 1030 origin of replication can be propagated in E. coli cells that contain additional plasmids with compatible origins.
   2354..2423    +  protein_bind   attB: attB site for the φC31 integrase (Groth et al., 2000) phage φC31 integrase
   2703..2827    +  protein_bind   attR1: mutant version of attR; recombination site for the Gateway® LR reaction LR Clonase™
   2852..2882    +  promoter       lac UV5 promoter: E. coli lac promoter with an "up" mutation
   2906..2935    +  promoter       cat promoter (fragment): promoter of the E. coli cat gene encoding chloramphenicol acetyltransferase
   2936..3616    +  CDS            CmR: chloramphenicol acetyltransferase confers resistance to chloramphenicol
   3773..3931    +  CDS            ccdA (fragment): CCDA_ECO57 - Also known as H, letA. Experimental evidence at protein level: Swiss-Prot protein existence level 1. Antitoxin component of a type II toxin-antitoxin (TA) system which inhibits the post-segregational killing (PSK) of plasmid-free cells, also referred to as a plasmid addiction system. Binds to and blocks the activity of CcdB; will also remove bound CcdB protein from the CcdB-GyrA complex by forming a CcdA-CcdB complex, a process termed rejuvenation. Functions as a transcriptional corepressor for the ccdAB operon, repression also requires CcdB (By similarity). From Escherichia coli
   3936..4241    +  CDS            ccdB: CcdB, a bacterial toxin that poisons DNA gyrase; ccdB; Plasmids containing the ccdB gene cannot be propagated in standard E. coli strains.
   4282..4406    -  protein_bind   attR2: mutant version of attR; recombination site for the Gateway® LR reaction LR Clonase™
   4765..8783    +  gene           mini-white: white; This modified version of the white gene lacks part of the first intron.
   8976..8994    -  promoter       T7 promoter: promoter for bacteriophage T7 RNA polymerase
   9002..9157    +  CDS            lacZα (fragment): LacZα fragment of β-galactosidase; lacZ fragment
   9259..9617    -  rep_origin     f1 ori (sequence partly withheld): f1 bacteriophage origin of replication; arrow indicates direction of (+) strand synthesis
>Addgene plasmid #32317 | pDESThaw | depositor full sequence | sequence record 36638 | pDESThaw sequence 9620 bps
GTGGCACTTTTCGGGGAAATGTGCGCGGAACCCCTATTTGTTTATTTTTCTAAATACATTCAAATATGTA
TCCGCTCATGAGACAATAACCCTGATAAATGCTTCAATAATATTGAAAAAGGAAGAGTATGAGTATTCAA
CATTTCCGTGTCGCCCTTATTCCCTTTTTTGCGGCATTTTGCCTTCCTGTTTTTGCTCACCCAGAAACGC
TGGTGAAAGTAAAAGATGCTGAAGATCAGTTGGGTGCACGAGTGGGTTACATCGAACTGGATCTCAACAG
CGGTAAGATCCTTGAGAGTTTTCGCCCCGAAGAACGTTTTCCAATGATGAGCACTTTTAAAGTTCTGCTA
TGTGGCGCGGTATTATCCCGTATTGACGCCGGGCAAGAGCAACTCGGTCGCCGCATACACTATTCTCAGA
ATGACTTGGTTGAGTACTCACCAGTCACAGAAAAGCATCTTACGGATGGCATGACAGTAAGAGAATTATG
CAGTGCTGCCATAACCATGAGTGATAACACTGCGGCCAACTTACTTCTGACAACGATCGGAGGACCGAAG
GAGCTAACCGCTTTTTTGCACAACATGGGGGATCATGTAACTCGCCTTGATCGTTGGGAACCGGAGCTGA
ATGAAGCCATACCAAACGACGAGCGTGACACCACGATGCCTGTAGCAATGGCAACAACGTTGCGCAAACT
ATTAACTGGCGAACTACTTACTCTAGCTTCCCGGCAACAATTAATAGACTGGATGGAGGCGGATAAAGTT
GCAGGACCACTTCTGCGCTCGGCCCTTCCGGCTGGCTGGTTTATTGCTGATAAATCTGGAGCCGGTGAGC
GTGGGTCTCGCGGTATCATTGCAGCACTGGGGCCAGATGGTAAGCCCTCCCGTATCGTAGTTATCTACAC
GACGGGGAGTCAGGCAACTATGGATGAACGAAATAGACAGATCGCTGAGATAGGTGCCTCACTGATTAAG
CATTGGTAACTGTCAGACCAAGTTTACTCATATATACTTTAGATTGATTTAAAACTTCATTTTTAATTTA
AAAGGATCTAGGTGAAGATCCTTTTTGATAATCTCATGACCAAAATCCCTTAACGTGAGTTTTCGTTCCA
CTGAGCGTCAGACCCCGTAGAAAAGATCAAAGGATCTTCTTGAGATCCTTTTTTTCTGCGCGTAATCTGC
TGCTTGCAAACAAAAAAACCACCGCTACCAGCGGTGGTTTGTTTGCCGGATCAAGAGCTACCAACTCTTT
TTCCGAAGGTAACTGGCTTCAGCAGAGCGCAGATACCAAATACTGTCCTTCTAGTGTAGCCGTAGTTAGG
CCACCACTTCAAGAACTCTGTAGCACCGCCTACATACCTCGCTCTGCTAATCCTGTTACCAGTGGCTGCT
GCCAGTGGCGATAAGTCGTGTCTTACCGGGTTGGACTCAAGACGATAGTTACCGGATAAGGCGCAGCGGT
CGGGCTGAACGGGGGGTTCGTGCACACAGCCCAGCTTGGAGCGAACGACCTACACCGAACTGAGATACCT
ACAGCGTGAGCTATGAGAAAGCGCCACGCTTCCCGAAGGGAGAAAGGCGGACAGGTATCCGGTAAGCGGC
AGGGTCGGAACAGGAGAGCGCACGAGGGAGCTTCCAGGGGGAAACGCCTGGTATCTTTATAGTCCTGTCG
GGTTTCGCCACCTCTGACTTGAGCGTCGATTTTTGTGATGCTCGTCAGGGGGGCGGAGCCTATGGAAAAA
CGCCAGCAACGCGGCCTTTTTACGGTTCCTGGCCTTTTGCTGGCCTTTTGCTCACATGTTCTTTCCTGCG
TTATCCCCTGATTCTGTGGATAACCGTATTACCGCCTTTGAGTGAGCTGATACCGCTCGCCGCAGCCGAA
CGACCGAGCGCAGCGAGTCAGTGAGCGAGGAAGCGGAAGAGCGCCCAATACGCAAACCGCCTCTCCCCGC
GCGTTGGCCGATTCATTAATGCAGCTGGCACGACAGGTTTCCCGACTGGAAAGCGGGCAGTGAGCGCAAC
GCAATTAATGTGAGTTAGCTCACTCATTAGGCACCCCAGGCTTTACACTTTATGCTTCCGGCTCGTATGT
TGTGTGGAATTGTGAGCGGATAACAATTTCACACAGGAAACAGCTATGACCATGATTACGCCAAGCGCGC
AATTAACCCTCACTAAAGGGAACAAAAGCTGGCCACTGTTTAAACTTGGCGCGCCCGATTTTTGTGATGC
TCGTCAGGGGGGCGGAGCCTATGGAAAAACGCCAGCAACGCGGCCTTTTTACGGTTCCTGGCCTTTTGCT
GGCCTTTTGCTCACATGTTACCGTCGACGATGTAGGTCACGGTCTCGAAGCCGCGGTGCGGGTGCCAGGG
CGTGCCCTTGGGCTCCCCGGGCGCGTACTCCACCTCACCCATCTGGTCCATCATGATGAACGGGTCGAGG
TGGCGGTAGTTGATCCCGGCGAACGCGCGGCGCACCGGGAAGCCCTCGCCCTCGAAACCGCTGGGCGCGG
TGGTCACGGTGAGCACGGGACGTGCGACGGCGTCGGCGGGTGCGGATACGCGGGGCAGCGTCAGCGGGTT
CTCGACGGTCACGGCGGGCATGTCGACAAGCCGAACATATGGCTAGCTATACGCGTTATACCGGTATCCT
GCAGGTAGCATGCAAGAGATCTTATAGGCCTCGAGTTATCAAACAAGTTTGTACAAAAAAGCTGAACGAG
AAACGTAAAATGATATAAATATCAATATATTAAATTAGATTTTGCATAAAAAACAGACTACATAATACTG
TAAAACACAACATATCCAGTCACTATGGCGGCCGCATTAGGCACCCCAGGCTTTACACTTTATGCTTCCG
GCTCGTATAATGTGTGGATTTTGAGTTAGGATCCGTCGAGATTTTCAGGAGCTAAGGAAGCTAAAATGGA
GAAAAAAATCACTGGATATACCACCGTTGATATATCCCAATGGCATCGTAAAGAACATTTTGAGGCATTT
CAGTCAGTTGCTCAATGTACCTATAACCAGACCGTTCAGCTGGATATTACGGCCTTTTTAAAGACCGTAA
AGAAAAATAAGCACAAGTTTTATCCGGCCTTTATTCACATTCTTGCCCGCCTGATGAATGCTCATCCGGA
ATTCCGTATGGCAATGAAAGACGGTGAGCTGGTGATATGGGATAGTGTTCACCCTTGTTACACCGTTTTC
CATGAGCAAACTGAAACGTTTTCATCGCTCTGGAGTGAATACCACGACGATTTCCGGCAGTTTCTACACA
TATATTCGCAAGATGTGGCGTGTTACGGTGAAAACCTGGCCTATTTCCCTAAAGGGTTTATTGAGAATAT
GTTTTTCGTCTCAGCCAATCCCTGGGTGAGTTTCACCAGTTTTGATTTAAACGTGGCCAATATGGACAAC
TTCTTCGCCCCCGTTTTCACCATGGGCAAATATTATACGCAAGGCGACAAGGTGCTGATGCCGCTGGCGA
TTCAGGTTCATCATGCCGTTTGTGATGGCTTCCATGTCGGCAGAATGCTTAATGAATTACAACAGTACTG
CGATGAGTGGCAGGCGGGGCGTAATCTAGAGGATCCGGCTTACTAAAAGCCAGATAACAGTATGCGTATT
TGCGCGCTGATTTTTGCGGTATAAGAATATATACTGATATGTATACCCGAAGTATGTCAAAAAGAGGTAT
GCTATGAAGCAGCGTATTACAGTGACAGTTGACAGCGACAGCTATCAGTTGCTCAAGGCATATATGATGT
CAATATCTCCGGTCTGGTAAGCACAACCATGCAGAATGAAGCCCGTCGTCTGCGTGCCGAACGCTGGAAA
GCGGAAAATCAGGAAGGGATGGCTGAGGTCGCCCGGTTTATTGAAATGAACGGCTCTTTTGCTGACGAGA
ACAGGGGCTGGTGAAATGCAGTTTAAGGTTTACACCTATAAAAGAGAGAGCCGTTATCGTCTGTTTGTGG
ATGTACAGAGTGATATTATTGACACGCCCGGGCGACGGATGGTGATCCCCCTGGCCAGTGCACGTCTGCT
GTCAGATAAAGTCCCCCGTGAACTTTACCCGGTGGTGCATATCGGGGATGAAAGCTGGCGCATGATGACC
ACCGATATGGCCAGTGTGCCGGTCTCCGTTATCGGGGAAGAAGTGGCTGATCTCAGCCACCGCGAAAATG
ACATCAAAAACGCCATTAACCTGATGTTCTGGGGAATATAAATGTCAGGCTCCCTTATACACAGCCAGTC
TGCAGGTCGACCATAGTGACTGGATATGTTGTGTTTTACAGTATTATGTAGTCTGTTTTTTATGCAAAAT
CTAATTTAATATATTGATATTTATATCATTTTACGTTTCTCGTTCAGCTTTCTTGTACAAAGTGGTTCGA
TAACGTTCGAGGTCGACTCTAGATAAAGCCAAATAGAAAATTATTCAGTTCCTGGCTTAAGTTTTTAAAA
GTGATATTATTTATTTGGTTGTAACCAACCAAAAGAATGTAAATAACTAATACATAATTATGTTAGTTTT
AAGTTAGCAACAAATTGATTTTAGCTATATTAGCTACTTGGTTAATAAATAGAATATATTTATTTAAAGA
TAATTGCGTTTTTATTGTCAGGGAGTGAGTTTGCTTAAAAACTCGTTTAGATCCAGGATCCAGATCCACT
AGTGGCCTATGCGGCCGCGGATCTGATCCCGGGCGGGTACCTTTGAATTCCACTTAATTAAGGCCGGCCC
AATTCTAGTATGTATGTAAGTTAATAAAACCCATTTTTGCGGAAAGTAGATAAAAAAAACATTTTTTTTT
TTTACTGCACTGGATATCATTGAACTTATCTGATCAGTTTTAAATTTACTTCGATCCAAGGGTATTTGAT
GTACCAGGTTCTTTCGATTACCTCTCACTCAAAATGACATTCCACTCAAAGTCAGCGCTGTTTGCCTCCT
TCTCTGTCCACAGAAATATCGCCGTCTCTTTCGCCGCTGCGTCCGCTATCTCTTTCGCCACCGTTTGTAG
CGTTACGTAGCGTCAATGTCCGCCTTCAGTTGCATTTTGTCAGCGGTTTCGTGACGAAGCTCCAAGCGGT
TTACGCCATCAATTAAACACAAAGTGCTGTGCCAAAACTCCTCTCGCTTCTTATTTTTGTTTGTTTTTTG
AGTGATTGGGGTGGTGATTGGTTTTTGGGTGGGTAAGCAGGGGAAAGTGTGAAAAATCCCGGCAATGGGC
CAAGAGGATCAGGAGCTATTAATTCGCGGAGGCAGCAAACACCCATCTGCCGAGCATCTGAACAATGTGA
GTAGTACATGTGCATACATCTTAAGTTCACTTGATCTATAGGAACTGCGATTGCAACATCAAATTGTCTG
CGGCGTGAGAACTGCGACCCACAAAAATCCCAAACCGCAATCGCACAAACAAATAGTGACACGAAACAGA
TTATTCTGGTAGCTGTGCTCGCTATATAAGACAATTTTTAAGATCATATCATGATCAAGACATCTAAAGG
CATTCATTTTCGACTACATTCTTTTTTACAAAAAATATAACAACCAGATATTTTAAGCTGATCCTAGATG
CACAAAAAATAAATAAAAGTATAAACCTACTTCGTAGGATACTTCGTTTTGTTCGGGGTTAGATGAGCAT
AACGCTTGTAGTTGATATTTGAGATCCCCTATCATTGCAGGGTGACAGCGGACGCTTCGCAGAGCTGCAT
TAACCAGGGCTTCGGGCAGGCCAAAAACTACGGCACGCTCCTGCCACCCAGTCCGCCGGAGGACTCCGGT
TCAGGGAGCGGCCAACTAGCCGAGAACCTCACCTATGCCTGGCACAATATGGACATCTTTGGGGCGGTCA
ATCAGCCGGGCTCCGGATGGCGGCAGCTGGTCAACCGGACACGCGGACTATTCTGCAACGAGCGACACAT
ACCGGCGCCCAGGAAACATTTGCTCAAGAACGGTGAGTTTCTATTCGCAGTCGGCTGATCTGTGTGAAAT
CTTAATAAAGGGTCCAATTACCAATTTGAAACTCAGTTTGCGGCGTGGCCTATCCGGGCGAACTTTTGGC
CGTGATGGGCAGTTCCGGTGCCGGAAAGACGACCCTGCTGAATGCCCTTGCCTTTCGATCGCCGCAGGGC
ATCCAAGTATCGCCATCCGGGATGCGACTGCTCAATGGCCAACCTGTGGACGCCAAGGAGATGCAGGCCA
GGTGCGCCTATGTCCAGCAGGATGACCTCTTTATCGGCTCCCTAACGGCCAGGGAACACCTGATTTTCCA
GGCCATGGTGCGGATGCCACGACATCTGACCTATCGGCAGCGAGTGGCCCGCGTGGATCAGGTGATCCAG
GAGCTTTCGCTCAGCAAATGTCAGCACACGATCATCGGTGTGCCCGGCAGGGTGAAAGGTCTGTCCGGCG
GAGAAAGGAAGCGTCTGGCATTCGCCTCCGAGGCACTAACCGATCCGCCGCTTCTGATCTGCGATGAGCC
CACCTCCGGACTGGACTCATTTACCGCCCACAGCGTCGTCCAGGTGCTGAAGAAGCTGTCGCAGAAGGGC
AAGACCGTCATCCTGACCATTCATCAGCCGTCTTCCGAGCTGTTTGAGCTCTTTGACAAGATCCTTCTGA
TGGCCGAGGGCAGGGTAGCTTTCTTGGGCACTCCCAGCGAAGCCGTCGACTTCTTTTCCTAGTGAGTTCG
ATGTGTTTATTAAGGGTATCTAGCATTACATTACATCTCAACTCCTATCCAGCGTGGGTGCCCAGTGTCC
TACCAACTACAATCCGGCGGACTTTTACGTACAGGTGTTGGCCGTTGTGCCCGGACGGGAGATCGAGTCC
CGTGATCGGATCGCCAAGATATGGCGACAATTTTGCTATTAGCAAAGTAGCCCGGGATATGGAGCAGTTG
TTGGCCACCAAAAATTTGGAGAAGCCACTGGAGCAGCCGGAGAATGGGTACACCTACAAGGCCACCTGGT
TCATGCAGTTCCGGGCGGTCCTGTGGCGATCCTGGCTGTCGGTGCTCAAGGAACCACTCCTCGTAAAAGT
GCGACTTATTCAGACAACGGTGAGTGGTTCCAGTGGAAACAAATGATATAACGCTTACAATTCTTGGAAA
CAAATTCGCTAGATTTTAGTTAGAATTGCCTGATTCCACACCCTTCTTAGTTTTTTTCAATGAGATGTAT
AGTTTATAGTTTTGCAGAAAATAAATAAATTTCATTTAACTCGCGAACATGTTGAAGATATGAATATTAA
TGAGATGCGAGTAACATTTTAATTTGCAGATGGTTGCCATCTTGATTGGCCTCATCTTTTTGGGCCAACA
ACTCACGCAAGTGGGCGTGATGAATATCAACGGAGCCATCTTCCTCTTCCTGACCAACATGACCTTTCAA
AACGTCTTTGCCACGATAAATGTAAGTCTTGTTTAGAATACATTTGCATATTAATAATTTACTAACTTTC
TAATGAATCGATTCGATTTAGGTGTTCACCTCAGAGCTGCCAGTTTTTATGAGGGAGGCCCGAAGTCGAC
TTTATCGCTGTGACACATACTTTCTGGGCAAAACGATTGCCGAATTACCGCTTTTTCTCACAGTGCCACT
GGTCTTCACGGCGATTGCCTATCCGATGATCGGACTGCGGGCCGGAGTGCTGCACTTCTTCAACTGCCTG
GCGCTGGTCACTCTGGTGGCCAATGTGTCAACGTCCTTCGGATATCTAATATCCTGCGCCAGCTCCTCGA
CCTCGATGGCGCTGTCTGTGGGTCCGCCGGTTATCATACCATTCCTGCTCTTTGGCGGCTTCTTCTTGAA
CTCGGGCTCGGTGCCAGTATACCTCAAATGGTTGTCGTACCTCTCATGGTTCCGTTACGCCAACGAGGGT
CTGCTGATTAACCAATGGGCGGACGTGGAGCCGGGCGAAATTAGCTGCACATCGTCGAACACCACGTGCC
CCAGTTCGGGCAAGGTCATCCTGGAGACGCTTAACTTCTCCGCCGCCGATCTGCCGCTGGACTACGTGGG
TCTGGCCATTCTCATCGTGAGCTTCCGGGTGCTCGCATATCTGGCTCTAAGACTTCGGGCCCGACGCAAG
GAGTAGCCGACATATATCCGAAATAACTGCTTGTTTTTTTTTTTACCATTATTACCATCGTGTTTACTGT
TTATTGCCCCCTCAAAAAGCTAATGTAATTATATTTGTGCCAATAAAAACAAGATATGACCTATAGAATA
CAAGTATTTCCCCTTCGAACATCCCCACAAGTAGACTTTGGATTTGTCTTCTAACCAAAAGACTTACACA
CCTGCATACCTTACATCAAAAACTCGTTTATCGCTACATAAAACACCGGGATATATTTTTTATATACATA
CTTTTCAAATCGCGCGCCCTCTTCATAATTCACCTCCACCACACCACGTTTCGTAGTTGCTCTTTCGCTG
TCTCCCACCCGCTCTCCGCAACACATTCACCTTTTGTTCGACGACCTTGGAGCGACTGTCGTTAGTTCCG
CGCGATTCGGTTCGCTCAAATGGTTCCGAGTGGTTCATTTCGTCTCAATAGAAATTAGTAATAAATATTT
GTATGTACAATTTATTTGCTCCAATATATTTGTATATATTTCCCTCACAGCTATATTTATTCTAATTTAA
TATTATGACTTTTTAAGGTAATTTTTTGTGACCTGTTCGGAGTGATTAGCGTTACAATTTGAACTGAAAG
TGACATCCAGTGTTTGTTCCTTGTGTAGATGCAGGTAGCATGCAAGAGATCTTATAGGCCTCGAGTTAAC
GTTCGAGGTCGACTCTAGATAAAGCTTTAGAGCTCTTCTTAAGAAGGATCCAGATCCACTAGTGGCCTAT
GCGGCCGCGGATCTGATCCCGGGCGGGTACCTTTGAATTCCACTTAATTAAGAAGGCCGGCCCTTCCTCA
GCGTGGCCAATTCGCCCTATAGTGAGTCGTATTACGCGCGCTCACTGGCCGTCGTTTTACAACGTCGTGA
CTGGGAAAACCCTGGCGTTACCCAACTTAATCGCCTTGCAGCACATCCCCCTTTCGCCAGCTGGCGTAAT
AGCGAAGAGGCCCGCACCGATCGCCCTTCCCAACAGTTGCGCAGCCTGAATGGCGAATGGAAATTGTAAG
CGTTAATATTTTGTTAAAATTCGCGTTAAATTTTTGTTAAATCAGCTCATTTTTTTAACCAATAGGCCGA
AATCGGCAAAATCCCTTATAAATCAAAAGAATAGACCGAGATAGGGT
[37 nt withheld, positions 9288-9324]
AAAGAACGTGGACTCCAACGTCAAAGG
[49 nt withheld, positions 9352-9400]
T
[91 nt withheld, positions 9402-9492]
G
[124 nt withheld, positions 9494-9617]
CAG
