>Addgene plasmid #32317 | pDESThaw | addgene partial sequence | sequence record 37765 | ccdB-Fwd 5'-GCATGATGACCACCGATATG-3'
GGGGAGAGTGGCTGATCTCAGCCACCGCGAAAATGACATCAAAAACGCCATTAACCTGATGTTCTGGGGA
ATATAAATGTCAGGCTCCCTTATACACAGCCAGTCTGCAGGTCGACCATAGTGACTGGATATGTTGTGTT
TTACAGTATTATGTAGTCTGTTTTTTATGCAAAATCTAATTTAATATATTGATATTTATATCATTTTACG
TTTCTCGTTCAGCTTTCTTGTACAAAGTGGTTCGATAACGTTCGAGGTCGACTCTAGATAAAGCCAAATA
GAAAATTATTCAGTTCCTGGCTTAAGTTTTTAAAAGTGATATTATTTATTTGGTTGTAACCAACCAAAAG
AATGTAAATAACTAATACATAATTATGTTAGTTTTAAGTTAGCAACAAATTGATTTTAGCTATATTAGCT
ACTTGGTTAATAAATAGAATATATTTATTTAAAGATAATTGCGTTTTTATTGTCAGGGAGTGAGTTTGCT
TAAAAACTCGTTTAGATCCAGGATCCAGATCCACTAGTGGCCTATGCGGCCGCGGATCTGATCCCGGGCG
GGTACCTTTGAATTCCACTTAATTAAGGCCGGCCCAATTCTAGTATGTATGTAAGTTAATAAAACCCATT
TTTGCGGAAAGTAGATAAAAAAAACATTTTTTTTTTTTACTGCACTGGATATCATTGAACTTATCTGATC
AGTTTTAAATTTACTTCGATCCAAGGGTATTTGATGTACCAGGTTCTTTCGATTACCTCTCACTCAAAAT
GACATTCCACTCAAAGTCAGCGCTGTTTGCCTCCTTCTCTGTCCACAGAAATATCGCCGTCTCTTTCGCC
GCTGCGTCCGCTATCTCTTTCGCCACCGTTTGTAGCGTTACGTAGCGTCN
